>Addgene plasmid #134293 | pMBP-parallel1-GK5_v2 (D443N) | addgene full sequence | sequence record 275441 | Addgene NGS Result
CCGACACCATCGAATGGTGCAAAACCTTTCGCGGTATGGCATGATAGCGCCCGGAAGAGAGTCAATTCAG
GGTGGTGAATGTGAAACCAGTAACGTTATACGATGTCGCAGAGTATGCCGGTGTCTCTTATCAGACCGTT
TCCCGCGTGGTGAACCAGGCCAGCCACGTTTCTGCGAAAACGCGGGAAAAAGTGGAAGCGGCGATGGCGG
AGCTGAATTACATTCCCAACCGCGTGGCACAACAACTGGCGGGCAAACAGTCGTTGCTGATTGGCGTTGC
CACCTCCAGTCTGGCCCTGCACGCGCCGTCGCAAATTGTCGCGGCGATTAAATCTCGCGCCGATCAACTG
GGTGCCAGCGTGGTGGTGTCGATGGTAGAACGAAGCGGCGTCGAAGCCTGTAAAGCGGCGGTGCACAATC
TTCTCGCGCAACGCGTCAGTGGGCTGATCATTAACTATCCGCTGGATGACCAGGATGCCATTGCTGTGGA
AGCTGCCTGCACTAATGTTCCGGCGTTATTTCTTGATGTCTCTGACCAGACACCCATCAACAGTATTATT
TTCTCCCATGAAGACGGTACGCGACTGGGCGTGGAGCATCTGGTCGCATTGGGTCACCAGCAAATCGCGC
TGTTAGCGGGCCCATTAAGTTCTGTCTCGGCGCGTCTGCGTCTGGCTGGCTGGCATAAATATCTCACTCG
CAATCAAATTCAGCCGATAGCGGAACGGGAAGGCGACTGGAGTGCCATGTCCGGTTTTCAACAAACCATG
CAAATGCTGAATGAGGGCATCGTTCCCACTGCGATGCTGGTTGCCAACGATCAGATGGCGCTGGGCGCAA
TGCGCGCCATTACCGAGTCCGGGCTGCGCGTTGGTGCGGATATCTCGGTAGTGGGATACGACGATACCGA
AGACAGCTCATGTTATATCCCGCCGTTAACCACCATCAAACAGGATTTTCGCCTGCTGGGGCAAACCAGC
GTGGACCGCTTGCTGCAACTCTCTCAGGGCCAGGCGGTGAAGGGCAATCAGCTGTTGCCCGTCTCACTGG
TGAAAAGAAAAACCACCCTGGCGCCCAATACGCAAACCGCCTCTCCCCGCGCGTTGGCCGATTCATTAAT
GCAGCTGGCACGACAGGTTTCCCGACTGGAAAGCGGGCAGTGAGCGCAACGCAATTAATGTAAGTTAGCT
CACTCATTAGGCACAATTCTCATGTTTGACAGCTTATCATCGACTGCACGGTGCACCAATGCTTCTGGCG
TCAGGCAGCCATCGGAAGCTGTGGTATGGCTGTGCAGGTCGTAAATCACTGCATAATTCGTGTCGCTCAA
GGCGCACTCCCGTTCTGGATAATGTTTTTTGCGCCGACATCATAACGGTTCTGGCAAATATTCTGAAATG
AGCTGTTGACAATTAATCATCGGCTCGTATAATGTGTGGAATTGTGAGCGGATAACAATTTCACACAGGA
AACAGCCAGTCCGTTTAGGTGTTTTCACGAGCACTTCACCAACAAGGACCATAGATTATGAAAACTGAAG
AAGGTAAACTGGTAATCTGGATTAACGGCGATAAAGGCTATAACGGTCTCGCTGAAGTCGGTAAGAAATT
CGAGAAAGATACCGGAATTAAAGTCACCGTTGAGCATCCGGATAAACTGGAAGAGAAATTCCCACAGGTT
GCGGCAACTGGCGATGGCCCTGACATTATCTTCTGGGCACACGACCGCTTTGGTGGCTACGCTCAATCTG
GCCTGTTGGCTGAAATCACCCCGGACAAAGCGTTCCAGGACAAGCTGTATCCGTTTACCTGGGATGCCGT
ACGTTACAACGGCAAGCTGATTGCTTACCCGATCGCTGTTGAAGCGTTATCGCTGATTTATAACAAAGAT
CTGCTGCCGAACCCGCCAAAAACCTGGGAAGAGATCCCGGCGCTGGATAAAGAACTGAAAGCGAAAGGTA
AGAGCGCGCTGATGTTCAACCTGCAAGAACCGTACTTCACCTGGCCGCTGATTGCTGCTGACGGGGGTTA
TGCGTTCAAGTATGAAAACGGCAAGTACGACATTAAAGACGTGGGCGTGGATAACGCTGGCGCGAAAGCG
GGTCTGACCTTCCTGGTTGACCTGATTAAAAACAAACACATGAATGCAGACACCGATTACTCCATCGCAG
AAGCTGCCTTTAATAAAGGCGAAACAGCGATGACCATCAACGGCCCGTGGGCATGGTCCAACATCGACAC
CAGCAAAGTGAATTATGGTGTAACGGTACTGCCGACCTTCAAGGGTCAACCATCCAAACCGTTCGTTGGC
GTGCTGAGCGCAGGTATTAACGCCGCCAGTCCGAACAAAGAGCTGGCAAAAGAGTTCCTCGAAAACTATC
TGCTGACTGATGAAGGTCTGGAAGCGGTTAATAAAGACAAACCGCTGGGTGCCGTAGCGCTGAAGTCTTA
CGAGGAAGAGTTGGCGAAAGATCCACGTATTGCCGCCACAATGGAAAACGCCCAGAAAGGTGAAATCATG
CCGAACATCCCGCAGATGTCCGCTTTCTGGTATGCCGTGCGTACTGCGGTGATCAACGCCGCCAGCGGTC
GTCAGACTGTCGATGAAGCCCTGAAAGACGCGCAGACTAATTCGAGCTCGAACAACAACAACAATAACAA
TAACAACAACCTCGGGATCGATACGACCGAAAACCTGTATTTTCAGGGCGCCATGGATCCGGAATTCATG
TCAGGGCAGCAGGAGCGTGCAGAGCGGCAGCGAGAGGAACTGAGCGCGTCGGCCTCGCCGCCCTCCCGCT
TCGTGCTGGGGCTGGACGTGGGCAGCACGGTGATCCGCTGCCACGTCTATGACCAGACGGCGCGAGTGCG
AGGCTCCAGCGCGCAGAAGGTAGAAAATGTTTACCCTCAACCTGGCTGGGTTGAAATCGATCCTGATTCT
CTCTGGGCTCAGTTTGTTGCCGTAATAAAAGATGCTGTCAAAGCTGCAGGGGTGCAGATGAATCAAATTG
TCGGTCTTGGCATATCAACACAGAGAGCCACTTTCATTACATGGAACAAGAAAACAGGCCATCATTTTCA
CAACTTCATTAGCTGGCAAGACCTAAGGGCAGCTGAACTTGTAAAGTCCTGGAATAATTCTCTCATAATG
AAGCTATTGCATGGGGCCACCCGAGTCCTTCATTTCTTCAGTAGAAGTAAAGTAATGCTAACGGTCAGCC
GCTTCAATTTCAGCACCCAGCATGCCACCTTAAGATTGACCTGGATTTTACAAAACCTATCTGAGGTGAA
AAGGGCAGTTGAAGAAGACAATTGTTGCTTTGGGACGATTGATACCTGGCTGTTATACAAGCTCACGAAA
GGTTCTTCCTACGCCACGGATTATTCAAATGCCAGCACCACTGGATTTTTTGATCCCTATGCGATGCGCT
GGAGCAGGCTCATAACCACCATGGTCTCCATCCCACTGTCTATCCTGCCTCCTGTGAAGGATACCAGCTA
TAATTTTGGATCAGTGGATGAGAAGATATTTGGCGTGCCTATACCAGTTGTTGCCTTGGTTGGTGACCAG
CAGTCGGCCATGTTTGGAGAGTGCTGCTTCGAGACGGGAGATGTGAAGCTAACCATGGGAACTGGAACAT
TTTTGGATATCAATACTGGAAAAAACCTTCAGCATGTTAATGGAGGCTTTTATCCACTAATTGGATGGAA
GATTGGGCAAGAACTTGTATGTTTAGCTGAAGGCAATGCAGGAGACACGGGCACCGCCATAATGTGGGCT
CAAAAATTAGATCTCTTCACAGACGCTGCTGAGACTGAAAAAATGGCCCTGAGCCTGGAAGATTCTGAAG
GGGTTTACTTTGTTCCGTCGTTTAGTGGATTACAGGCTCCATTAAATGACCCCTGTGCCTGTGCCTCTTT
TATGGGTTTGAAGCACTCCACTAATAAATACCATCTTGTCCGAGCAATATTGGAGTCAATAGCTTTCAGG
AACAAACAGTTGTACGACATGCTGCAGAGAGAAATCCAGATTCCCGTCACGAACATCCGGGCAAATGGAG
GCGTGTGTAACAACGCTTTCGTCATGCAGATGACTTCAGACCTGATAAATGAGAAGATAGACAGACCTGC
CCACTTCGACATGTCCTGCTTGGGGGCAGCCTCTCTGGCTGGCCTCGCTGTTGGATTTTGGGCGGACAAG
GAAGAGCTCCAGAAGCTGAGGCAAAGCGAGATGGTTTTCAAGCCTCAGAAGAAGTGGCAGGAATACGAGG
TGAATATGGAAAACTGGGTAAAAGCGGTGAAGCGCTCCATGAATTGGTATAACAAGACGTAGACTAGTGC
GGCCGCTTTCGAATCTAGAGCCTGCAGTCTCGAGGCATGCGGTACCAAGCTTGGCACTGGCCGTCGTTTT
ACAACGTCGTGACTGGGAAAACCCTGGCGTTACCCAACTTAATCGCCTTGCAGCACATCCCCCTTTCGCC
AGCTGGCGTAATAGCGAAGAGGCCCGCACCGATCGCCCTTCCCAACAGTTGCGCAGCCTGAATGGCGAAT
GGCAGCTTGGCTGTTTTGGCGGATGAGATAAGATTTTCAGCCTGATACAGATTAAATCAGAACGCAGAAG
CGGTCTGATAAAACAGAATTTGCCTGGCGGCAGTAGCGCGGTGGTCCCACCTGACCCCATGCCGAACTCA
GAAGTGAAACGCCGTAGCGCCGATGGTAGTGTGGGGTCTCCCCATGCGAGAGTAGGGAACTGCCAGGCAT
CAAATAAAACGAAAGGCTCAGTCGAAAGACTGGGCCTTTCGTTTTATCTGTTGTTTGTCGGTGAACGCTC
TCCTGAGTAGGACAAATCCGCCGGGAGCGGATTTGAACGTTGCGAAGCAACGGCCCGGAGGGTGGCGGGC
AGGACGCCCGCCATAAACTGCCAGGCATCAAATTAAGCAGAAGGCCATCCTGACGGATGGCCTTTTTGCG
TTTCTACAAACTCTTTTGTTTATTTTTCTAAATACATTCAAATATGTATCCGCTCATGAGACAATAACCC
TGATAAATGCTTCAATAATATTGAAAAAGGAAGAGTATGAGTATTCAACATTTCCGTGTCGCCCTTATTC
CCTTTTTTGCGGCATTTTGCCTTCCTGTTTTTGCTCACCCAGAAACGCTGGTGAAAGTAAAAGATGCTGA
AGATCAGTTGGGTGCACGAGTGGGTTACATCGAACTGGATCTCAACAGCGGTAAGATCCTTGAGAGTTTT
CGCCCCGAAGAACGTTTCCCAATGATGAGCACTTTTAAAGTTCTGCTATGTGGCGCGGTATTATCCCGTG
TTGACGCCGGGCAAGAGCAACTCGGTCGCCGCATACACTATTCTCAGAATGACTTGGTTGAGTACTCACC
AGTCACAGAAAAGCATCTTACGGATGGCATGACAGTAAGAGAATTATGCAGTGCTGCCATAACCATGAGT
GATAACACTGCGGCCAACTTACTTCTGACAACGATCGGAGGACCGAAGGAGCTAACCGCTTTTTTGCACA
ACATGGGGGATCATGTAACTCGCCTTGATCGTTGGGAACCGGAGCTGAATGAAGCCATACCAAACGACGA
GCGTGACACCACGATGCCTGTAGCAATGGCAACAACGTTGCGCAAACTATTAACTGGCGAACTACTTACT
CTAGCTTCCCGGCAACAATTAATAGACTGGATGGAGGCGGATAAAGTTGCAGGACCACTTCTGCGCTCGG
CCCTTCCGGCTGGCTGGTTTATTGCTGATAAATCTGGAGCCGGTGAGCGTGGGTCTCGCGGTATCATTGC
AGCACTGGGGCCAGATGGTAAGCCCTCCCGTATCGTAGTTATCTACACGACGGGGAGTCAGGCAACTATG
GATGAACGAAATAGACAGATCGCTGAGATAGGTGCCTCACTGATTAAGCATTGGTAACTGTCAGACCAAG
TTTACTCATATATACTTTAGATTGATT
[38 nt withheld, positions 5978-6015]
A
[37 nt withheld, positions 6017-6053]
ATTTTGTTAAAATTCGCGTTAAATTTTTGTTAAATCAGCTCATTTTTTAACCAATAGGCCGAAATCGGCA
AAATCCCTTATAAATCAAAAGAATAGCCCGAGATAGGGT
[37 nt withheld, positions 6163-6199]
AAAGAACGTGGACTCCAACGTCAAAGG
[141 nt withheld, positions 6227-6367]
G
[125 nt withheld, positions 6369-6493]
AAAGGATCTAGGTGAAGATCCTTTTTGATAATCTCATGACCAAAATCCCTTAACGTGAGTTTTCGTTCCA
CTGAGCGTCAGACCCCGTAGAAAAGATCAAAGGATCTTCTTGAGATCCTTTTTTTCTGCGCGTAATCTGC
TGCTTGCAAACAAAAAAACCACCGCTACCAGCGGTGGTTTGTTTGCCGGATCAAGAGCTACCAACTCTTT
TTCCGAAGGTAACTGGCTTCAGCAGAGCGCAGATACCAAATACTGTCCTTCTAGTGTAGCCGTAGTTAGG
CCACCACTTCAAGAACTCTGTAGCACCGCCTACATACCTCGCTCTGCTAATCCTGTTACCAGTGGCTGCT
GCCAGTGGCGATAAGTCGTGTCTTACCGGGTTGGACTCAAGACGATAGTTACCGGATAAGGCGCAGCGGT
CGGGCTGAACGGGGGGTTCGTGCACACAGCCCAGCTTGGAGCGAACGACCTACACCGAACTGAGATACCT
ACAGCGTGAGCTATGAGAAAGCGCCACGCTTCCCGAAGGGAGAAAGGCGGACAGGTATCCGGTAAGCGGC
AGGGTCGGAACAGGAGAGCGCACGAGGGAGCTTCCAGGGGGAAACGCCTGGTATCTTTATAGTCCTGTCG
GGTTTCGCCACCTCTGACTTGAGCGTCGATTTTTGTGATGCTCGTCAGGGGGGCGGAGCCTATGGAAAAA
CGCCAGCAACGCGGCCTTTTTACGGTTCCTGGCCTTTTGCTGGCCTTTTGCTCACATGTTCTTTCCTGCG
TTATCCCCTGATTCTGTGGATAACCGTATTACCGCCTTTGAGTGAGCTGATACCGCTCGCCGCAGCCGAA
CGACCGAGCGCAGCGAGTCAGTGAGCGAGGAAGCGGAAGAGCGCCTGATGCGGTATTTTCTCCTTACGCA
TCTGTGCGGTATTTCACACCGCATATGGTGCACTCTCAGTACAATCTGCTCTGATGCCGCATAGTTAAGC
CAGTATACACTCCGCTATCGCTACGTGACTGGGTCATGGCTGCGCCCCGACACCCGCCAACACCCGCTGA
CGCGCCCTGACGGGCTTGTCTGCTCCCGGCATCCGCTTACAGACAAGCTGTGACCGTCTCCGGGAGCTGC
ATGTGTCAGAGGTTTTCACCGTCATCACCGAAACGCGCGAGGCAGCTGCGGTAAAGCTCATCAGCGTGGT
CGTGCAGCGATTCACAGATGTCTGCCTGTTCATCCGCGTCCAGCTCGTTGAGTTTCTCCAGAAGCGTTAA
TGTCTGGCTTCTGATAAAGCGGGCCATGTTAAGGGCGGTTTTTTCCTGTTTGGTCACTGATGCCTCCGTG
TAAGGGGGATTTCTGTTCATGGGGGTAATGATACCGATGAAACGAGAGAGGATGCTCACGATACGGGTTA
CTGATGATGAACATGCCCGGTTACTGGAACGTTGTGAGGGTAAACAACTGGCGGTATGGATGCGGCGGGA
CCAGAGAAAAATCACTCAGGGTCAATGCCAGCGCTTCGTTAATACAGATGTAGGTGTTCCACAGGGTAGC
CAGCAGCATCCTGCGATGCAGATCCGGAACATAATGGTGCAGGGCGCTGACTTCCGCGTTTCCAGACTTT
ACGAAACACGGAAACCGAAGACCATTCATGTTGTTGCTCAGGTCGCAGACGTTTTGCAGCAGCAGTCGCT
TCACGTTCGCTCGCGTATCGGTGATTCATTCTGCTAACCAGTAAGGCAACCCCGCCAGCCTAGCCGGGTC
CTCAACGACAGGAGCACGATCATGCGCACCCGTGGCCAGGACCCAACGCTGCCCGAAATT
Features (pLannotate 1.2.2; 20 found; start..end, strand, type, name):
      3..80      +  promoter       lacIq promoter: lacI (mutant); In the lacIq allele, a single base change in the promoter boosts expression of the lacI gene about 10-fold.
     81..1163    +  CDS            lacI: lac repressor; lacI; The lac repressor binds to the lac operator to inhibit transcription in E. coli. This inhibition can be relieved by adding lactose or isopropyl-β-D-thiogalactopyranoside (IPTG).
   1176..1197    +  protein_bind   CAP binding site: CAP binding activates transcription in the presence of cAMP. E. coli catabolite activator protein
   1216..1233    +  promoter       tet promoter (fragment): E. coli promoter for tetracycline efflux protein gene
   1406..1434    +  promoter       tac promoter: strong E. coli promoter; hybrid between the trp and lac UV5 promoters
   1442..1458    +  protein_bind   lac operator: The lac repressor binds to the lac operator to inhibit transcription in E. coli. This inhibition can be relieved by adding lactose or isopropyl-β-D-thiogalactopyranoside (IPTG). lac repressor encoded by lacI
   1528..2628    +  CDS            MBP: maltose binding protein from E. coli; malE (mutated); This version of the gene does not encode a signal sequence, so MBP will remain in the cytosol.
   2689..2709    +  CDS            TEV site: tobacco etch virus (TEV) protease recognition and cleavage site
   2728..4329    +  CDS            Gk5: GLPK5_MOUSE - Experimental evidence at transcript level: Swiss-Prot protein existence level 2. From Mus musculus (Mouse).
   4395..4549    +  CDS            lacZα (fragment): LacZα fragment of β-galactosidase; lacZ fragment
   4642..4757    +  ncRNA          5S rRNA: Accession: RF00001 - 5S ribosomal RNA
   4761..4847    +  terminator     rrnB T1 terminator: Escherichia coli rrnB; transcription terminator T1 from the E. coli rrnB gene
   4939..4966    +  terminator     rrnB T2 terminator: transcription terminator T2 from the E. coli rrnB gene
   4985..5076    +  promoter       AmpR promoter: bla
   5077..5937    +  CDS            AmpR: β-lactamase; bla; confers resistance to ampicillin, carbenicillin, and related antibiotics
   5979..6492    -  rep_origin     M13 ori (sequence partly withheld): M13 bacteriophage origin of replication; arrow indicates direction of (+) strand synthesis
   6603..7191    +  rep_origin     ori: high-copy-number ColE1/pMB1/pBR322/pUC origin of replication
   7377..7517    -  misc_feature   bom: basis of mobility region from pBR322
   7619..7810    -  CDS            rop: Rop protein, which maintains plasmids at low copy number; rop
   7827..8207    +  CDS            YPB1_ECOLX: Protein predicted: Swiss-Prot protein existence level 4. From Escherichia coli.
