[The description below was written by a language model from this plasmid's Addgene catalogue record and pLannotate feature annotations shown in this document.]
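Description:
pMBP-parallel1-GK5_v2 (D443N) is an approximately 8.3 kb bacterial expression plasmid built on the pMBP-parallel1 backbone for producing a mutant form of mouse glycerol kinase 5 (Gk5, isoform 2) in E. coli. It replicates from a ColE1/pMB1-type origin accompanied by the pBR322 bom region and the rop gene, which tends to moderate copy number (the catalogue lists copy number as unknown). Selection is by ampicillin resistance through the β-lactamase gene. An M13 phage origin is also present, which in principle allows single-stranded DNA production.

The payload is a single fusion open reading frame. It consists of an N-terminal maltose binding protein lacking its signal sequence, so the fusion stays cytosolic, followed by a TEV protease recognition site and then the roughly 1.6 kb Gk5 coding sequence carrying the Asp443-to-Asn substitution. MBP generally aids solubility and permits amylose affinity purification, and the TEV site allows the tag to be removed afterwards. The catalogue entry lists the promoter as T7, but the annotated sequence shows no T7 promoter. Instead, a tac promoter with a lac operator lies directly upstream of MBP, and a lacIq-driven lacI repressor gene is on the same plasmid, an arrangement that gives IPTG-inducible expression. Downstream of the insert are a lacZα fragment and the rrnB T1 and T2 terminators, remnants typical of MBP fusion vectors.

The insert was introduced by ligation-independent cloning. The construct is intended for recombinant production of the D443N mutant protein, associated with a study of Gk5 in skin lipid biosynthesis and SREBP processing. The record does not state the functional consequence of the mutation.
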