Addgene plasmid #134293: pMBP-parallel1-GK5_v2 (D443N)
Purpose: Expresses GK5 (isoform 2)-D443N mutant in bacteria
Depositing lab: Bruce Beutler. Depositing organization: University of Texas Southwestern Medical Center. Publication: Skin-specific regulation of SREBP processing and lipid biosynthesis by glycerol kinase 5. Zhang D, Tomisato W, Su L, Sun L, Choi JH, Zhang Z, Wang KW, Zhan X, Choi M, Li X, Tang M, Castro-Perez JM, Hildebrand S, Murray AR, Moresco EMY, Beutler B. Proc Natl Acad Sci U S A. 2017 Jun 27;114(26):E5197-E5206. doi: 10.1073/pnas.1705312114. Epub 2017 Jun 12. PubMed 28607088.
Backbone
  Vector backbone: pMBP-parallel1
  Backbone size w/o insert (bp): 6700
  Total vector size (bp): 8300
  Vector type: Bacterial Expression
Growth in bacteria
  Bacterial resistance: Ampicillin, 100 μg/mL
  Growth temperature: 37°C
  Growth strain: DH5alpha
  Copy number: Unknown
Gene/Insert
  Gene/Insert name: Gk5 (alt name: glycerol kinase 5 (putative))
  Species: M. musculus (mouse)
  Insert size (bp): 1605
  Mutation: changed Aspartic Acid 443 to Asparagine
  GenBank ID: NM_001368879
  Entrez Gene: Gk5 (a.k.a. AV095337, C330018K18Rik, G630067D24Rik)
  Promoter: T7
  Tag / fusion protein: MBP (N terminal on insert)
  Cloning method: Ligation Independent Cloning
  Sequencing primers: 5′ GATGAAGCCCTGAAAGACGCGCAG; 3′ TGCTGCAAGGCGATTAAGTTGG
Terms and licenses: Academic/Nonprofit Terms; Industry Terms: Not Available to Industry
How to cite: pMBP-parallel1-GK5_v2 (D443N) was a gift from Bruce Beutler (Addgene plasmid # 134293 ; http://n2t.net/addgene:134293 ; RRID:Addgene_134293)
